>Addgene plasmid #25179 | MOCS3 | depositor partial sequence | sequence record 11653 | Author sequence
CGTGTTTCTGTCACCGACTATAAGCGACTGCTGGATTCTGGGGCATTCCACCTGTTGCTGGACGTCAGGC
CTCAGGTGGAGGTGGACATTTGTCGTTTGCCTCATGCCCTACACATCCCTCTGAAACATTTGGAACGCAG
GGATGCGGAGAGCCTGAAACTCTTAAAAGAAGCAATCTGGGAAGAGAAGCAGGGCACACAAGAAGGGGCT
GCTGTCCCCATTTATGTGATTTGCAAACTGGGAAATGACTCACAGAAAGCCGTGAAGATCCTCCAGTCCT
TATCAGCAGCTCAAGAGTTAGACCCTTTAACAGTTCGGGATGTTGTGGGGGGCCTCATGGCCTGGGCTGC
CAAAATCGATGGAACATTTCCACAGTAC
