>Addgene plasmid #25179 | MOCS3 | addgene partial sequence | sequence record 31257 | 25179 with T7
AATATTTTGTTTACTTTAGAAGGAGATATACCATGGGCAGCAGCCATCATCATCATCATCACAGCAGCGG
CCTGGTTCCGCGTGGTAGTCGTGTTTCTGTCACCGACTATAAGCGACTGCTGGATTCTGGGGCATTCCAC
CTGTTGCTGGACGTCAGGCCTCAGGTGGAGGTGGACATTTGTCGTTTGCCTCATGCCCTACACATCCCTC
TGAAACATTTGGAACGCAGGGATGCGGAGAGCCTGAAACTCTTAAAAGAAGCAATCTGGGAAGAGAAGCA
GGGCACACAAGAAGGGGCTGCTGTCCCCATTTATGTGATTTGCAAACTGGGAAATGACTCACAGAAAGCC
GTGAAGATCCTCCAGTCCTTATCAGCAGCTCAAGAGTTAGACCCTTTAACAGTTCGGGATGTTGTGGGGG
GCCTCATGGCCTGGGCTGCCAAAATCGATGGAACATTTCCACAGTACTGATGACGAAGCTTGCGGCCGCA
CTCGAGCACCACCACCACCACCACTGAGATCCGGCTGCTAACAAAGCCCGAAAGGAAGCTGAGTTGGCTG
CTGCCACCGCTGAGCAATAACTAGCATAACCCCTTGGGGCCTCTAAACGGGTCTTGAGGGGTTTTTTGCT
GAAAGGAGGAACTATATCCGGATTGGCGAATGGG
[124 nt withheld, positions 665-788]
C
[35 nt withheld, positions 790-824]
