[The description below was written by a language model from this plasmid's Addgene catalogue record.]
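Description:
MOCS3 is a bacterial expression plasmid built on the pET28a-LIC backbone, a ligation-independent-cloning derivative of pET28a produced by a structural genomics group. The backbone is listed at 7328 bp without insert, is selected with kanamycin, and is recorded as low copy. No feature table accompanies the record, so the promoter and origin are not explicitly stated. The T7 and T7-terminator sequencing primers are consistent with the usual pET arrangement, in which the insert sits between a T7 promoter and T7 terminator and is expressed in E. coli hosts that supply T7 RNA polymerase. DH5alpha is named as the propagation strain, not as an expression host.

The insert is a 378 bp fragment of human MOCS3 (also known as UBA4), named uba10.335.460. That name and the insert size suggest it encodes roughly residues 335 to 460. The record identifies the fragment as the rhodanese-like domain of the protein, not the full open reading frame, and the catalogue entry cautions that the clone may not be full length. The fragment carries an N-terminal His tag, which allows the recombinant domain to be purified by immobilised metal affinity chromatography. Although the backbone is a LIC vector, the cloning method is recorded as restriction enzyme.

The stated purpose is bacterial production of the protein for structure determination, and the depositor links the construct to a deposited crystal structure of this domain. It is therefore suited to producing the isolated MOCS3 rhodanese-like domain for crystallography or for related biophysical and biochemical work.
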