Addgene plasmid #25179: MOCS3
Purpose: Bacterial expression for structure determination; may not be full ORF
Depositing lab: Cheryl Arrowsmith. Depositing organization: University of Toronto.
Backbone
  Vector backbone: pET28a-LIC
  Backbone manufacturer: SGC
  Backbone size w/o insert (bp): 7328
  Vector type: Bacterial Expression
Growth in bacteria
  Bacterial resistance: Kanamycin, 50 μg/mL
  Growth temperature: 37°C
  Growth strain: DH5alpha
  Copy number: Low Copy
Gene/Insert
  Gene/Insert name: uba10.335.460 (alt names: PDB: 3I2V; MOCS3, rhodanese-like domain)
  Species: H. sapiens (human)
  Insert size (bp): 378
  Entrez Gene: MOCS3 (a.k.a. UBA4)
  Tag / fusion protein: His (N terminal on insert)
  Cloning method: Restriction Enzyme
  Sequencing primers: 5′ T7; 3′ T7-term
Terms and licenses: Academic/Nonprofit Terms; Industry Terms: Not Available to Industry
Depositor comments: PDB: 3I2V. http://www.thesgc.org/structures/3I2V/
How to cite: MOCS3 was a gift from Cheryl Arrowsmith (Addgene plasmid # 25179 ; http://n2t.net/addgene:25179 ; RRID:Addgene_25179)
